Addgene plasmid #85183: pFLAG-CMV2-Hsp27-S78D
Purpose: Hsp27 expression plasmid
Depositing lab: Ugo Moens. Depositing organization: University of Tromso.
Backbone
  Vector backbone: pFLAG-CMV-2
  Vector type: Mammalian Expression
Growth in bacteria
  Bacterial resistance: Ampicillin, 100 μg/mL
  Growth temperature: 37°C
  Growth strain: DH5alpha
  Copy number: High Copy
Gene/Insert
  Gene/Insert name: Hsp27
  Species: H. sapiens (human)
  Mutation: S78D, phosphomimicking mutation
  Entrez Gene: HSPB1 (a.k.a. CMT2F, HEL-S-102, HMN2B, HMND3, HS.76067, HSP27, HSP28, Hsp25, SRP27)
  Promoter: CMV
  Tag / fusion protein: Flag (N terminal on backbone)
  Cloning method: Unknown
  Sequencing primers: 5′ CMV-F; 3′ hGH-pA-R
Terms and licenses: Academic/Nonprofit Terms; Industry Terms: Not Available to Industry
Depositor comments: The pFLAG-CMV2-Hsp27 wild-type plasmid was obtained from Dr. Park and is described by Park KJ, Gaynor RB, Kwak YT. J Biol Chem 2003; 278:35272-35278. PMID:12829720
How to cite: pFLAG-CMV2-Hsp27-S78D was a gift from Ugo Moens (Addgene plasmid # 85183 ; http://n2t.net/addgene:85183 ; RRID:Addgene_85183)
