[The description below was written by a language model from this plasmid's Addgene catalogue record and pLannotate feature annotations shown in this document.]
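Description:
pFLAG-CMV2-Hsp27-S78D is a mammalian expression plasmid built on the pFLAG-CMV-2 backbone that produces an N-terminally FLAG-tagged form of human Hsp27 (HSPB1), a small heat shock protein that acts as a molecular chaperone and is linked to stress resistance and actin organization. The coding sequence carries an S78D substitution, recorded as a phosphomimicking mutation in which aspartate stands in for a phosphorylated serine at position 78. According to the depositor comments, the construct derives from a previously described wild-type pFLAG-CMV2-Hsp27 plasmid.

In the 5,317 nt assembled sequence, the human cytomegalovirus immediate early enhancer and promoter drive transcription through a short FLAG epitope coding segment (annotated as a fragment of 3xFLAG, consistent with the tag supplied by the backbone), a remnant of the multiple cloning site, and then the HSPB1 open reading frame. The human growth hormone polyadenylation signal terminates the transcript. Downstream lies an SV40 enhancer/early promoter region, but the feature table shows no mammalian selection marker, so the plasmid appears suited mainly to transient transfection. Residual lac elements (lacZα and lacI fragments, lac promoter and operator, CAP site) and a T7 promoter are leftovers of the cloning backbone. Propagation in E. coli relies on a high-copy ColE1/pUC-type origin with ampicillin selection through β-lactamase, and an f1 origin allows single-stranded DNA production.

The stated purpose is simply Hsp27 expression. The FLAG tag permits detection or immunoprecipitation of the mutant protein, making the plasmid useful for examining how mimicked Ser78 phosphorylation affects Hsp27 behaviour in cultured mammalian cells.
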