Features (pLannotate 1.2.2; 17 found; start..end, strand, type, name):
      4..158     -  CDS            lacZα (fragment): LacZα fragment of β-galactosidase; lacZ fragment
    318..697     +  enhancer       CMV enhancer: human cytomegalovirus immediate early enhancer
    699..898     +  promoter       CMV promoter: human cytomegalovirus (CMV) immediate early promoter
    934..954     +  CDS            3xFLAG (fragment): three tandem FLAG® epitope tags
   1001..1018    -  misc_feature   MCS (fragment): pUC18/19 multiple cloning site
   1022..1636    +  CDS            HSPB1 (sequence partly withheld): HSPB1_HUMAN - Also known as HSP27, HSP28. Experimental evidence at protein level: Swiss-Prot protein existence level 1. Small heat shock protein which functions as a molecular chaperone probably maintaining denatured proteins in a folding- competent state (PubMed:10383393, PubMed:20178975). Plays a role in stress resistance and actin organization (PubMed:19166925). Through its molecular chaperone activity may regulate numerous biological processes including the phosphorylation and the axonal transport of neurofilament proteins (PubMed:23728742). From Homo sapiens (Human).
   1658..2280    +  polyA_signal   hGH poly(A) signal: human growth hormone polyadenylation signal
   2309..2638    +  promoter       SV40 promoter: SV40 enhancer and early promoter
   2677..2695    -  promoter       T7 promoter: promoter for bacteriophage T7 RNA polymerase
   2733..2749    -  protein_bind   lac operator: The lac repressor binds to the lac operator to inhibit transcription in E. coli. This inhibition can be relieved by adding lactose or isopropyl-β-D-thiogalactopyranoside (IPTG). lac repressor encoded by lacI
   2757..2787    -  promoter       lac promoter: promoter for the E. coli lac operon
   2802..2823    -  protein_bind   CAP binding site: CAP binding activates transcription in the presence of cAMP. E. coli catabolite activator protein
   2836..2928    -  CDS            lacI (fragment): lac repressor; lacI; The lac repressor binds to the lac operator to inhibit transcription in E. coli. This inhibition can be relieved by adding lactose or isopropyl-β-D-thiogalactopyranoside (IPTG).
   3111..3699    -  rep_origin     ori: high-copy-number ColE1/pMB1/pBR322/pUC origin of replication
   3870..4730    -  CDS            AmpR: β-lactamase; bla; confers resistance to ampicillin, carbenicillin, and related antibiotics
   4731..4835    -  promoter       AmpR promoter: bla
   4862..5290    +  rep_origin     f1 ori (sequence partly withheld): f1 bacteriophage origin of replication; arrow indicates direction of (+) strand synthesis
>Addgene plasmid #85183 | pFLAG-CMV2-Hsp27-S78D | addgene full sequence | sequence record 167823 | Addgene Assembled Sequence
CCATTCGCCATTCAGGCTGCGCAACTGTTGGGAAGGGCGATCGGTGCGGGCCTCTTCGCTATTACGCCAG
CTGGCGAAAGGGGGATGTGCTGCAAGGCGATTAAGTTGGGTAACGCCAGGGTTTTCCCAGTCACGACGTT
GTAAAACGACGGCCAGTGCCAAGCTGATCTATACATTGAATCAATATTGGCAATTAGCCATATTAGTCAT
TGGTTATATAGCATAAATCAATATTGGCTATTGGCCATTGCATACGTTGTATCTATATCATAATATGTAC
ATTTATATTGGCTCATGTCCAATATGACCGCCATGTTGACATTGATTATTGACTAGTTATTAATAGTAAT
CAATTACGGGGTCATTAGTTCATAGCCCATATATGGAGTTCCGCGTTACATAACTTACGGTAAATGGCCC
GCCTGGCTGACCGCCCAACGACCCCCGCCCATTGACGTCAATAATGACGTATGTTCCCATAGTAACGCCA
ATAGGGACTTTCCATTGACGTCAATGGGTGGAGTATTTACGGTAAACTGCCCACTTGGCAGTACATCAAG
TGTATCATATGCCAAGTCCGCCCCCTATTGACGTCAATGACGGTAAATGGCCCGCCTGGCATTATGCCCA
GTACATGACCTTACGGGACTTTCCTACTTGGCAGTACATCTACGTATTAGTCATCGCTATTACCATGGTG
ATGCGGTTTTGGCAGTACACCAATGGGCGTGGATAGCGGTTTGACTCACGGGGATTTCCAAGTCTCCACC
CCATTGACGTCAATGGGAGTTTGTTTTGGCACCAAAATCAACGGGACTTTCCAAAATGTCGTAATAACCC
CGCCCCGTTGACGCAAATGGGCGGTAGGCGTGTACGGTGGGAGGTCTATATAAGCAGAGCTCGTTTAGTG
AACCGTCAGAATTGATCTACCATGGACTACAAAGACGATGACGACAAGCTTGCGGCCGCGAATTCATCGA
TAGATCTGATATCGGTACCAGTCGACTCTAGAGGATCCAGCATGACCGAGCGCCGCGTCCCCTTCTCGCT
CCTGCGGGGCCCCAGCTGGGACCCCTTCCGCGACTGGTACCCGCATAGCCGCCTCTTCGACCAGGCCTTC
GGGCTGCCCCGGCTGCCGGAGGAGTGGTCGCAGTGGTTAGGCGGCAGCAGCTGGCCAGGCTACGTGCGCC
CCCTGCCCCCCGCCGCCATCGAGAGCCCCGCAGTGGCCGCGCCCGCCTACAGCCGCGCGCTCGATCGGCA
ACTCAGCAGC
[264 nt withheld, positions 1271-1534]
CTAGCCACGCAGTCCAACGAGATCACCATCCCAGTCACCTTCGAGTCGCGGGCCCAGCTTGGGGGCCCAG
AAGCTGCAAAATCCGATGAGACTGCCGCCAAGTAAAGCCTTAGCCCGGATCCCGGGTGGCATCCCTGTGA
CCCCTCCCCAGTGCCTCTCCTGGCCCTGGAAGTTGCCACTCCAGTGCCCACCAGCCTTGTCCTAATAAAA
TTAAGTTGCATCATTTTGTCTGACTAGGTGTCCTTCTATAATATTATGGGGTGGAGGGGGGTGGTATGGA
GCAAGGGGCAAGTTGGGAAGACAACCTGTAGGGCCTGCGGGGTCTATTGGGAACCAAGCTGGAGTGCAGT
GGCACAATCTTGGCTCACTGCAATCTCCGCCTCCTGGGTTCAAGCGATTCTCCTGCCTCAGCCTCCCGAG
TTGTTGGGATTCCAGGCATGCATGACCAGGCTCAGCTAATTTTTGTTTTTTTGGTAGAGACGGGGTTTCA
CCATATTGGCCAGGCTGGTCTCCAACTCCTAATCTCAGGTGATCTACCCACCTTGGCCTCCCAAATTGCT
GGGATTACAGGCGTGAACCACTGCTCCCTTCCCTGTCCTTCTGATTTTAAAATAACTATACCAGCAGGAG
GACGTCCAGACACAGCATAGGCTACCTGGCCATGCCCAACCGGTGGGACATTTGAGTTGCTTGCTTGGCA
CTGTCCTCTCATGCGTTGGGTCCACTCAGTAGATGCCTGTTGAATTGGGTACGCGGCCAGCTTGGCTGTG
GAATGTGTGTCAGTTAGGGTGTGGAAAGTCCCCAGGCTCCCCAGCAGGCAGAAGTATGCAAAGCATGCAT
CTCAATTAGTCAGCAACCAGGTGTGGAAAGTCCCCAGGCTCCCCAGCAGGCAGAAGTATGCAAAGCATGC
ATCTCAATTAGTCAGCAACCATAGTCCCGCCCCTAACTCCGCCCATCCCGCCCCTAACTCCGCCCAGTTC
CGCCCATTCTCCGCCCCATGGCTGACTAATTTTTTTTATTTATGCAGAGGCCGAGGCCGCCTCGGCCTCT
GAGCTATTCCAGAAGTAGTGAGGAGGCTTTTTTGGAGGCCTAGGCTTTTGCAAAAAGCTCCTCGAGGAAC
TGAAAAACCAGAAAGTTAATTCCCTATAGTGAGTCGTATTAAATTCGTAATCATGTCATAGCTGTTTCCT
GTGTGAAATTGTTATCCGCTCACAATTCCACACAACATACGAGCCGGAAGCATAAAGTGTAAAGCCTGGG
GTGCCTAATGAGTGAGCTAACTCACATTAATTGCGTTGCGCTCACTGCCCGCTTTCCAGTCGGGAAACCT
GTCGTGCCAGCTGCATTAATGAATCGGCCAACGCGCGGGGAGAGGCGGTTTGCGTATTGGGCGCTCTTCC
GCTTCCTCGCTCACTGACTCGCTGCGCTCGGTCGTTCGGCTGCGGCGAGCGGTATCAGCTCACTCAAAGG
CGGTAATACGGTTATCCACAGAATCAGGGGATAACGCAGGAAAGAACATGTGAGCAAAAGGCCAGCAAAA
GGCCAGGAACCGTAAAAAGGCCGCGTTGCTGGCGTTTTTCCATAGGCTCCGCCCCCCTGACGAGCATCAC
AAAAATCGACGCTCAAGTCAGAGGTGGCGAAACCCGACAGGACTATAAAGATACCAGGCGTTTCCCCCTG
GAAGCTCCCTCGTGCGCTCTCCTGTTCCGACCCTGCCGCTTACCGGATACCTGTCCGCCTTTCTCCCTTC
GGGAAGCGTGGCGCTTTCTCATAGCTCACGCTGTAGGTATCTCAGTTCGGTGTAGGTCGTTCGCTCCAAG
CTGGGCTGTGTGCACGAACCCCCCGTTCAGCCCGACCGCTGCGCCTTATCCGGTAACTATCGTCTTGAGT
CCAACCCGGTAAGACACGACTTATCGCCACTGGCAGCAGCCACTGGTAACAGGATTAGCAGAGCGAGGTA
TGTAGGCGGTGCTACAGAGTTCTTGAAGTGGTGGCCTAACTACGGCTACACTAGAAGAACAGTATTTGGT
ATCTGCGCTCTGCTGAAGCCAGTTACCTTCGGAAAAAGAGTTGGTAGCTCTTGATCCGGCAAACAAACCA
CCGCTGGTAGCGGTGGTTTTTTTGTTTGCAAGCAGCAGATTACGCGCAGAAAAAAAGGATCTCAAGAAGA
TCCTTTGATCTTTTCTACGGGGTCTGACGCTCAGTGGAACGAAAACTCACGTTAAGGGATTTTGGTCATG
AGATTATCAAAAAGGATCTTCACCTAGATCCTTTTAAATTAAAAATGAAGTTTTAAATCAATCTAAAGTA
TATATGAGTAAACTTGGTCTGACAGTTACCAATGCTTAATCAGTGAGGCACCTATCTCAGCGATCTGTCT
ATTTCGTTCATCCATAGTTGCCTGACTCCCCGTCGTGTAGATAACTACGATACGGGAGGGCTTACCATCT
GGCCCCAGTGCTGCAATGATACCGCGAGACCCACGCTCACCGGCTCCAGATTTATCAGCAATAAACCAGC
CAGCCGGAAGGGCCGAGCGCAGAAGTGGTCCTGCAACTTTATCCGCCTCCATCCAGTCTATTAATTGTTG
CCGGGAAGCTAGAGTAAGTAGTTCGCCAGTTAATAGTTTGCGCAACGTTGTTGCCATTGCTACAGGCATC
GTGGTGTCACGCTCGTCGTTTGGTATGGCTTCATTCAGCTCCGGTTCCCAACGATCAAGGCGAGTTACAT
GATCCCCCATGTTGTGCAAAAAAGCGGTTAGCTCCTTCGGTCCTCCGATCGTTGTCAGAAGTAAGTTGGC
CGCAGTGTTATCACTCATGGTTATGGCAGCACTGCATAATTCTCTTACTGTCATGCCATCCGTAAGATGC
TTTTCTGTGACTGGTGAGTACTCAACCAAGTCATTCTGAGAATAGTGTATGCGGCGACCGAGTTGCTCTT
GCCCGGCGTCAATACGGGATAATACCGCGCCACATAGCAGAACTTTAAAAGTGCTCATCATTGGAAAACG
TTCTTCGGGGCGAAAACTCTCAAGGATCTTACCGCTGTTGAGATCCAGTTCGATGTAACCCACTCGTGCA
CCCAACTGATCTTCAGCATCTTTTACTTTCACCAGCGTTTCTGGGTGAGCAAAAACAGGAAGGCAAAATG
CCGCAAAAAAGGGAATAAGGGCGACACGGAAATGTTGAATACTCATACTCTTCCTTTTTCAATATTATTG
AAGCATTTATCAGGGTTATTGTCTCATGAGCGGATACATATTTGAATGTATTTAGAAAAATAAACAAATA
GGGGTTCCGCGCACATTTCCCCGAAAAGTGCCACCTG
[124 nt withheld, positions 4862-4985]
C
[91 nt withheld, positions 4987-5077]
A
[49 nt withheld, positions 5079-5127]
CCTTTGACGTTGGAGTCCACGTTCTTT
[37 nt withheld, positions 5155-5191]
ACCCTATCTCGGTCTATTCTTTTGATTTATAAGGGATTTTGCCGATTTCGGCCTATTGGTTAAAAAATGA
GCTGATTTAACAAAAATTTAACGCGAATTTTAACAAAATATTAACGCTTACAATTT
