>Addgene plasmid #85183 | pFLAG-CMV2-Hsp27-S78D | addgene partial sequence | sequence record 167820 | CMV-F 5'-CGCAAATGGGCGGTAGGCGTG-3'
AGCAGAGCTCGTTTAGTGAACCGTCAGAATTGATCTACCATGGACTACAAAGACGATGACGACAAGCTTG
CGGCCGCGAATTCATCGATAGATCTGATATCGGTACCAGTCGACTCTAGAGGATCCAGCATGACCGAGCG
CCGCGTCCCCTTCTCGCTCCTGCGGGGCCCCAGCTGGGACCCCTTCCGCGACTGGTACCCGCATAGCCGC
CTCTTCGACCAGGCCTTCGGGCTGCCCCGGCTGCCGGAGGAGTGGTCGCAGTGGTTAGGCGGCAGCAGCT
GGCCAGGCTACGTGCGCCCCCTGCCCCCCGCCGCCATCGAGAGCCCCGCAGTGGCCGCGCCCGCCTACAG
CCGCGCGCTCGATCGGCAACTCAGCAGC
[264 nt withheld, positions 379-642]
CTAGCCACGCAGTCCAACGAGATCACCATCCCAGTCACCTTCGAGTCGCGGGCCCAGCTTGGGGGCCCAG
AAGCTGCAAAATCCGATGAGACTGCCGCCAAGTAAAGCCTTAGCCCGGATCCCGGGTGGCATCCCTGTGA
CCCCTCCCCAGTGCCTCTCCTGGCCCTGGAAGTTGCCACTCCAGTGCCCACCAGCCTTGTCCTAATAAAA
TTAAGTTGCATCATTTTGTCTGACTAGGTGTCCTTCTATAATATTATGGGGTGGAGGGGGGTGGTATGGA
GCAAGGGGCAAGTTGGGAAGACAACCTGTAGGGCCTGCGGGGTCTATTGGGAACCAAGCTGGAGTGCAGT
GGCACAATCTTGGCTCACTGCAATCT
