>Addgene plasmid #85183 | pFLAG-CMV2-Hsp27-S78D | addgene partial sequence | sequence record 167821 | hGH-PA-R 5'-CCAGCTTGGTTCCCAATAGA-3'
GTCTTCCCAACTTGCCCCTTGCTCCATACCACCCCCCTCCACCCCATAATATTATAGAAGGACACCTAGT
CAGACAAAATGATGCAACTTAATTTTATTAGGACAAGGCTGGTGGGCACTGGAGTGGCAACTTCCAGGGC
CAGGAGAGGCACTGGGGAGGGGTCACAGGGATGCCACCCGGGATCCGGGCTAAGGCTTTACTTGGCGGCA
GTCTCATCGGATTTTGCAGCTTCTGGGCCCCCAAGCTGGGCCCGCGACTCGAAGGTGACTGGGATGGTGA
TCTCGTTGGACTGCGTGGCTAG
[264 nt withheld, positions 303-566]
GCTGCTGAGTTGCCGATCGAGCGCGCGGCTGTAGGCGGGCGCGGCCACTGCGGGGCTCTCGATGGCGGCG
GGGGGCAGGGGGCGCACGTAGCCTGGCCAGCTGCTGCCGCCTAACCACTGCGACCACTCCTCCGGCAGCC
GGGGCAGCCCGAAGGCCTGGTCGAAGAGGCGGCTATGCGGGTACCAGTCGCGGAAGGGGTCCCAGCTGGG
GCCCCGCAGGAGCGAGAAGGGGACGCGGCGCTCGGTCATGCTGGATCCTCTAGAGTCGACTGGTACCGAT
ATCAGATCTATCGATGAATTCGCGGCCGCAAGCTTGTCGTCATCGTCTTTGTAGTCCATGGTAGATCAAT
TCTGACGGTTCACTAAACGAGCTCTGCTTATATAGACCTCCCACCGTACACGCCTACCGCCCATTTGCGT
CAACGGGGCGGGGTTATTACGACATTTTGGAAAGTCCCGTTGATTTTGGTGCCAAAACAAAC
